Addgene plasmid #168210: pMEH275 NLS dTomato
Purpose: Mammalian expression of nuclear-localized dTomato
Depositing lab: Joshua Leonard. Depositing organization: Northwestern University. Publication: A platform for actively loading cargo RNA to elucidate limiting steps in EV-mediated delivery. Hung ME, Leonard JN. J Extracell Vesicles. 2016 May 13;5:31027. doi: 10.3402/jev.v5.31027. eCollection 2016. PubMed 27189348.
Backbone
  Vector backbone: pGIPZ
  Backbone manufacturer: Open Biosciences
  Backbone size w/o insert (bp): 9337
  Total vector size (bp): 10075
  Vector type: Mammalian Expression, Lentiviral
  Selectable markers: Hygromycin
Growth in bacteria
  Bacterial resistance: Ampicillin and Bleocin (Zeocin), 100 & 50 μg/mL
  Growth temperature: 37°C
  Growth strain: NEB Stable
  Copy number: High Copy
Gene/Insert
  Gene/Insert name: NLS dTomato
  Species: Synthetic
  Insert size (bp): 738
  Promoter: CMV
  Tag / fusion protein: NLS (N terminal on insert)
  Cloning method: Restriction Enzyme; 5′ cloning site NheI (not destroyed); 3′ cloning site N/A (unknown if destroyed)
  Sequencing primers: 5′ CMVF CGCAAATGGGCGGTAGGCGTG; 3′ WPRE R ggagcaacatagttaagaatacc
Terms and licenses: Academic/Nonprofit Terms; Industry Terms: Not Available to Industry
Depositor comments: Hygromycin selection marker is not within the LTRs
How to cite: pMEH275 NLS dTomato was a gift from Joshua Leonard (Addgene plasmid # 168210 ; http://n2t.net/addgene:168210 ; RRID:Addgene_168210)
