[The description below was written by a language model from this plasmid's Addgene catalogue record and pLannotate feature annotations shown in this document.]
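Description:
pMEH275 NLS dTomato is a lentiviral transfer plasmid built on the pGIPZ backbone for mammalian expression of a nuclear-localized red-orange fluorescent protein. The plasmid is about 10.1 kb and is maintained in E. coli through a high-copy ColE1/pUC-type origin. Bacterial selection uses ampicillin (β-lactamase) and Zeocin, the latter through a Sh ble gene driven by the bacterial EM7 promoter. An f1 origin and remnants of a lac promoter/operator region are also present in the backbone.

The viral portion has a truncated HIV-1 5' LTR, the Ψ packaging signal with a gag fragment, the Rev response element, a cPPT/CTS and a self-inactivating ΔU3 3' LTR. These elements allow the RNA genome to be packaged, exported in a Rev-dependent manner and integrated without regenerating an active viral promoter. Between the LTRs, the CMV immediate-early enhancer and promoter drive a synthetic 738 bp insert consisting of dTomato, a dimeric Discosoma-derived fluorescent protein, with a nuclear localization signal fused at its N terminus. A WPRE follows the insert to enhance transcript stability and expression. The EM7-BleoR cassette lies in reverse orientation just upstream of the CMV enhancer, also inside the LTRs.

An SV40 promoter-driven hygromycin resistance cassette with an SV40 polyadenylation signal provides mammalian selection. As the depositor notes and the feature map confirms, this cassette sits outside the LTRs. It can therefore select cells after plasmid transfection, but it is not carried into cells transduced with packaged virus. The construct serves as a nuclear fluorescent marker or reporter in mammalian cells, and it was deposited in connection with a study of RNA cargo loading and delivery by extracellular vesicles.
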