Features (pLannotate 1.2.2; 30 found; start..end, strand, type, name):
    139..468     +  CDS            nef (fragment): NEF_HV1BR - Experimental evidence at protein level: Swiss-Prot protein existence level 1. Extracellular Nef protein targets CD4(+) T-lymphocytes for apoptosis by interacting with CXCR4 surface receptors (PubMed:14990729). From Human immunodeficiency virus type 1 group M subtype B (isolate BRU/LAI) (HIV-1).
    516..773     +  LTR            5' LTR (truncated): truncated 5' long terminal repeat (LTR) from HIV-1
    820..945     +  misc_feature   HIV-1 Ψ: packaging signal of human immunodeficiency virus type 1
    929..1267    +  CDS            HIV-1 gag (fragment): gag protein from human immunodeficiency virus 1; gag
   1442..1675    +  misc_feature   RRE: The Rev response element (RRE) of HIV-1 allows for Rev-dependent mRNA export from the nucleus to the cytoplasm.
   2052..2152    +  CDS            Rev (fragment): human immunodeficiency virus 1 (HIV-1) Rev protein; rev; enhances nuclear export of unspliced and incompletely spliced viral mRNAs
   2202..2319    +  misc_feature   cPPT/CTS: central polypurine tract and central termination sequence of HIV-1
   2384..2758    -  CDS            BleoR: antibiotic-binding protein; Sh ble from Streptoalloteichus hindustanus; confers resistance to bleomycin, phleomycin, and Zeocin™
   2778..2825    -  promoter       EM7 promoter: synthetic bacterial promoter&nbsp
   2930..3233    +  enhancer       CMV enhancer: human cytomegalovirus immediate early enhancer
   3234..3437    +  promoter       CMV promoter: human cytomegalovirus (CMV) immediate early promoter
   3598..4299    +  CDS            dTomato: dTomato is a basic (constitutively fluorescent) orange fluorescent protein published in 2004, derived from Discosoma sp.. It is reported to be a somewhat slowly-maturing dimer with low acid sensitivity.
   4309..4897    +  misc_feature   WPRE: woodchuck hepatitis virus posttranscriptional regulatory element
   4914..4982    +  CDS            nef (fragment): NEF_HV1Z2 - Experimental evidence at protein level: Swiss-Prot protein existence level 1. Extracellular Nef protein targets CD4(+) T-lymphocytes for apoptosis by interacting with CXCR4 surface receptors. From Human immunodeficiency virus type 1 group M subtype D (isolate Z2/CDC-Z34) (HIV-1).
   4984..5217    +  LTR            3' LTR (ΔU3): self-inactivating 3' long terminal repeat (LTR) from HIV-1
   5324..5548    +  polyA_signal   bGH poly(A) signal: bovine growth hormone polyadenylation signal
   5552..5573    +  promoter       SV40 promoter (fragment): SV40 enhancer and early promoter
   5594..6022    +  rep_origin     f1 ori (sequence partly withheld): f1 bacteriophage origin of replication; arrow indicates direction of (+) strand synthesis
   6036..6365    +  promoter       SV40 promoter: SV40 enhancer and early promoter
   6414..7439    +  CDS            HygR: aminoglycoside phosphotransferase from E. coli; aph(4)-Ia; confers resistance to hygromycin
   7449..7574    +  CDS            ble (fragment): BLE_KLEPN - Experimental evidence at protein level: Swiss-Prot protein existence level 1. Binding protein with a strong affinity to the bleomycin family of antibiotics. Binds to CL990; an antimitotic-antibiotic compound. From Klebsiella pneumoniae.
   7569..7690    +  polyA_signal   SV40 poly(A) signal: SV40 polyadenylation signal
   7763..7779    -  protein_bind   lac operator: The lac repressor binds to the lac operator to inhibit transcription in E. coli. This inhibition can be relieved by adding lactose or isopropyl-β-D-thiogalactopyranoside (IPTG). lac repressor encoded by lacI
   7787..7817    -  promoter       lac promoter: promoter for the E. coli lac operon
   7832..7853    -  protein_bind   CAP binding site: CAP binding activates transcription in the presence of cAMP. E. coli catabolite activator protein
   7866..7958    -  CDS            lacI (fragment): lac repressor; lacI; The lac repressor binds to the lac operator to inhibit transcription in E. coli. This inhibition can be relieved by adding lactose or isopropyl-β-D-thiogalactopyranoside (IPTG).
   8141..8729    -  rep_origin     ori: high-copy-number ColE1/pMB1/pBR322/pUC origin of replication
   8900..9760    -  CDS            AmpR: β-lactamase; bla; confers resistance to ampicillin, carbenicillin, and related antibiotics
   9761..9865    -  promoter       AmpR promoter: bla
   9913..10047   +  polyA_signal   SV40 poly(A) signal: SV40 polyadenylation signal
>Addgene plasmid #168210 | pMEH275 NLS dTomato | addgene full sequence | sequence record 350169 | Addgene NGS Result
ATCCCAAACTTCCCACCCCATACCCTATTACCACTGCCAATTACCTGTGGTTTCATTTACTCTAAACCTG
TGATTCCTCTGAATTATTTTCATTTTAAAGAAATTGTATTTGTTAAATATGTACTACAAACTTAGTAGTT
GGAAGGGCTAATTCACTCCCAAAGAAGACAAGATATCCTTGATCTGTGGATCTACCACACACAAGGCTAC
TTCCCTGATTAGCAGAACTACACACCAGGGCCAGGGGTCAGATATCCACTGACCTTTGGATGGTGCTACA
AGCTAGTACCAGTTGAGCCAGATAAGGTAGAAGAGGCCAATAAAGGAGAGAACACCAGCTTGTTACACCC
TGTGAGCCTGCATGGGATGGATGACCCGGAGAGAGAAGTGTTAGAGTGGAGGTTTGACAGCCGCCTAGCA
TTTCATCACGTGGCCCGAGAGCTGCATCCGGAGTACTTCAAGAACTGCTGATATCGAGCTTGCTACAAGG
GACTTTCCGCTGGGGACTTTCCAGGGAGGCGTGGCCTGGGCGGGACTGGGGAGTGGCGAGCCCTCAGATC
CTGCATATAAGCAGCTGCTTTTTGCCTGTACTGGGTCTCTCTGGTTAGACCAGATCTGAGCCTGGGAGCT
CTCTGGCTAACTAGGGAACCCACTGCTTAAGCCTCAATAAAGCTTGCCTTGAGTGCTTCAAGTAGTGTGT
GCCCGTCTGTTGTGTGACTCTGGTAACTAGAGATCCCTCAGACCCTTTTAGTCAGTGTGGAAAATCTCTA
GCAGTGGCGCCCGAACAGGGACTTGAAAGCGAAAGGGAAACCAGAGGAGCTCTCTCGACGCAGGACTCGG
CTTGCTGAAGCGCGCACGGCAAGAGGCGAGGGGCGGCGACTGGTGAGTACGCCAAAAATTTTGACTAGCG
GAGGCTAGAAGGAGAGAGATGGGTGCGAGAGCGTCAGTATTAAGCGGGGGAGAATTAGATCGCGATGGGA
AAAAATTCGGTTAAGGCCAGGGGGAAAGAAAAAATATAAATTAAAACATATAGTATGGGCAAGCAGGGAG
CTAGAACGATTCGCAGTTAATCCTGGCCTGTTAGAAACATCAGAAGGCTGTAGACAAATACTGGGACAGC
TACAACCATCCCTTCAGACAGGATCAGAAGAACTTAGATCATTATATAATACAGTAGCAACCCTCTATTG
TGTGCATCAAAGGATAGAGATAAAAGACACCAAGGAAGCTTTAGACAAGATAGAGGAAGAGCAAAACAAA
AGTAAGACCACCGCACAGCAAGCGGCCGGCCGCTGATCTTCAGACCTGGAGGAGGAGATATGAGGGACAA
TTGGAGAAGTGAATTATATAAATATAAAGTAGTAAAAATTGAACCATTAGGAGTAGCACCCACCAAGGCA
AAGAGAAGAGTGGTGCAGAGAGAAAAAAGAGCAGTGGGAATAGGAGCTTTGTTCCTTGGGTTCTTGGGAG
CAGCAGGAAGCACTATGGGCGCAGCGTCAATGACGCTGACGGTACAGGCCAGACAATTATTGTCTGGTAT
AGTGCAGCAGCAGAACAATTTGCTGAGGGCTATTGAGGCGCAACAGCATCTGTTGCAACTCACAGTCTGG
GGCATCAAGCAGCTCCAGGCAAGAATCCTGGCTGTGGAAAGATACCTAAAGGATCAACAGCTCCTGGGGA
TTTGGGGTTGCTCTGGAAAACTCATTTGCACCACTGCTGTGCCTTGGAATGCTAGTTGGAGTAATAAATC
TCTGGAACAGATTTGGAATCACACGACCTGGATGGAGTGGGACAGAGAAATTAACAATTACACAAGCTTA
ATACACTCCTTAATTGAAGAATCGCAAAACCAGCAAGAAAAGAATGAACAAGAATTATTGGAATTAGATA
AATGGGCAAGTTTGTGGAATTGGTTTAACATAACAAATTGGCTGTGGTATATAAAATTATTCATAATGAT
AGTAGGAGGCTTGGTAGGTTTAAGAATAGTTTTTGCTGTACTTTCTATAGTGAATAGAGTTAGGCAGGGA
TATTCACCATTATCGTTTCAGACCCACCTCCCAACCCCGAGGGGACCCGACAGGCCCGAAGGAATAGAAG
AAGAAGGTGGAGAGAGAGACAGAGACAGATCCATTCGATTAGTGAACGGATCGGCACTGCGTGCGCCAAT
TCTGCAGACAAATGGCAGTATTCATCCACAATTTTAAAAGAAAAGGGGGGATTGGGGGGTACAGTGCAGG
GGAAAGAATAGTAGACATAATAGCAACAGACATACAAACTAAAGAATTACAAAAACAAATTACAAAAATT
CAAAATTTTCGGGTTTATTACAGGGACAGCAGAGATCCAGTTTGGTTAGTACCGGGCCCGCTCTAGTCCG
GAATCAGTCCTGCTCCTCGGCCACGAAGTGCACGCAGTTGCCGGCCGGGTCGCGCAGGGCGAACTCCCGC
CCCCACGGCTGCTCGCCGATCTCGGTCATGGCCGGCCCGGAGGCGTCCCGGAAGTTCGTGGACACGACCT
CCGACCACTCGGCGTACAGCTCGTCCAGGCCGCGCACCCACACCCAGGCCAGGGTGTTGTCCGGCACCAC
CTGGTCCTGGACCGCGCTGATGAACAGGGTCACGTCGTCCCGGACCACACCGGCGAAGTCGTCCTCCACG
AAGTCCCGGGAGAACCCGAGCCGGTCGGTCCAGAACTCGACCGCTCCGGCGACGTCGCGCGCGGTGAGCA
CCGGAACGGCACTGGTCAACTTGGCCATGGTGGCCCTCCTATAGTGAGTCGTATTATACTATGCCGATAT
ACTATGCCGATGATTAATTGTCAACACGTGCTGCAGGTCCGAGGTTCTAGACGTATTACCGCCATGCATT
AGTTATTAATAGTAATCAATTACGGGGTCATTAGTTCATAGCCCATATATGGAGTTCCGCGTTACATAAC
TTACGGTAAATGGCCCGCCTGGCTGACCGCCCAACGACCCCCGCCCATTGACGTCAATAATGACGTATGT
TCCCATAGTAACGCCAATAGGGACTTTCCATTGACGTCAATGGGTGGAGTATTTACGGTAAACTGCCCAC
TTGGCAGTACATCAAGTGTATCATATGCCAAGTACGCCCCCTATTGACGTCAATGACGGTAAATGGCCCG
CCTGGCATTATGCCCAGTACATGACCTTATGGGACTTTCCTACTTGGCAGTACATCTACGTATTAGTCAT
CGCTATTACCATGGTGATGCGGTTTTGGCAGTACATCAATGGGCGTGGATAGCGGTTTGACTCACGGGGA
TTTCCAAGTCTCCACCCCATTGACGTCAATGGGAGTTTGTTTTGGCACCAAAATCAACGGGACTTTCCAA
AATGTCGTAACAACTCCGCCCCATTGACGCAAATGGGCGGTAGGCGTGTACGGTGGGAGGTCTATATAAG
CAGAGCTCGTTTAGTGAACCGTCAGATCGCCTGGAGACGCCATCCACGCTGTTTTGACCTCCATAGAAGA
CACCGACTCTACTAGAGGATCTGCCACCAGCTAGCAGAGATTCGCTCCAAGGTGTACCGCCGCCATGCCC
AAGAAAAAGCGGAAGGTGTCCCGGGGAATGGTGAGCAAGGGCGAGGAGGTCATCAAAGAGTTCATGCGCT
TCAAGGTGCGCATGGAGGGCTCCATGAACGGCCACGAGTTCGAGATCGAGGGCGAGGGCGAGGGCCGCCC
CTACGAGGGCACCCAGACCGCCAAGCTGAAGGTGACCAAGGGCGGCCCCCTGCCCTTCGCCTGGGACATC
CTGTCCCCCCAGTTCATGTACGGCTCCAAGGCGTACGTGAAGCACCCCGCCGACATCCCCGATTACAAGA
AGCTGTCCTTCCCCGAGGGCTTCAAGTGGGAGCGCGTGATGAACTTCGAGGACGGCGGTCTGGTGACCGT
GACCCAGGACTCCTCCCTGCAGGACGGCACGCTGATCTACAAGGTGAAGATGCGCGGCACCAACTTCCCC
CCCGACGGCCCCGTAATGCAGAAGAAGACCATGGGCTGGGAGGCCTCCACCGAGCGCCTGTACCCCCGCG
ACGGCGTGCTGAAGGGCGAGATCCACCAGGCCCTGAAGCTGAAGGACGGCGGCCACTACCTGGTGGAGTT
CAAGACCATCTACATGGCCAAGAAGCCCGTGCAACTGCCCGGCTACTACTACGTGGACACCAAGCTGGAC
ATCACCTCCCACAACGAGGACTACACCATCGTGGAACAGTACGAGCGCTCCGAGGGCCGCCACCACCTGT
TCCTGTACGGCATGGACGAGCTGTACAAGTAGGTCGACAATCAACCTCTGGATTACAAAATTTGTGAAAG
ATTGACTGGTATTCTTAACTATGTTGCTCCTTTTACGCTATGTGGATACGCTGCTTTAATGCCTTTGTAT
CATGCTATTGCTTCCCGTATGGCTTTCATTTTCTCCTCCTTGTATAAATCCTGGTTGCTGTCTCTTTATG
AGGAGTTGTGGCCCGTTGTCAGGCAACGTGGCGTGGTGTGCACTGTGTTTGCTGACGCAACCCCCACTGG
TTGGGGCATTGCCACCACCTGTCAGCTCCTTTCCGGGACTTTCGCTTTCCCCCTCCCTATTGCCACGGCG
GAACTCATCGCCGCCTGCCTTGCCCGCTGCTGGACAGGGGCTCGGCTGTTGGGCACTGACAATTCCGTGG
TGTTGTCGGGGAAGCTGACGTCCTTTCCATGGCTGCTCGCCTGTGTTGCCACCTGGATTCTGCGCGGGAC
GTCCTTCTGCTACGTCCCTTCGGCCCTCAATCCAGCGGACCTTCCTTCCCGCGGCCTGCTGCCGGCTCTG
CGGCCTCTTCCGCGTCTTCGCCTTCGCCCTCAGACGAGTCGGATCTCCCTTTGGGCCGCCTCCCCGCCTG
GAATTCGAGCTCGGTACCTTTAAGACCAATGACTTACAAGGCAGCTGTAGATCTTAGCCACTTTTTAAAA
GAAAAGAGGGGACTGGAAGGGCTAATTCACTCCCAACGAAGACAAGATCTGCTTTTTGCTTGTACTGGGT
CTCTCTGGTTAGACCAGATCTGAGCCTGGGAGCTCTCTGGCTAACTAGGGAACCCACTGCTTAAGCCTCA
ATAAAGCTTGCCTTGAGTGCTTCAAGTAGTGTGTGCCCGTCTGTTGTGTGACTCTGGTAACTAGAGATCC
CTCAGACCCTTTTAGTCAGTGTGGAAAATCTCTAGCAGTAGTAGTTCATGTCATCTTATTATTCAGTATT
TATAACTTGCAAAGAAATGAATATCAGAGAGTGAGAGGCCTTGACATTGTTTAAACCCGCTGATCAGCCT
CGACTGTGCCTTCTAGTTGCCAGCCATCTGTTGTTTGCCCCTCCCCCGTGCCTTCCTTGACCCTGGAAGG
TGCCACTCCCACTGTCCTTTCCTAATAAAATGAGGAAATTGCATCGCATTGTCTGAGTAGGTGTCATTCT
ATTCTGGGGGGTGGGGTGGGGCAGGACAGCAAGGGGGAGGATTGGGAAGACAATAGCAGGCATGCTGGGG
ATGCGGTGGGCTCTATGGCTTCTGAGGCGGAAAGAACCAGCTGGGGCTCTAGGGGGTATCCCC
[117 nt withheld, positions 5594-5710]
TCACGTTC
[91 nt withheld, positions 5719-5809]
A
[49 nt withheld, positions 5811-5859]
CCTTTGACGTTGGAGTCCACGTTCTTT
[37 nt withheld, positions 5887-5923]
ACCCTATCTCGGTCTATTCTTTTGATTTATAAGGGATTTTGCCGATTTCGGCCTATTGGTTAAAAAATGA
GCTGATTTAACAAAAATTTAACGCGAATTAATTCTGTGGAATGTGTGTCAGTTAGGGTGTGGAAAGTCCC
CAGGCTCCCCAGCAGGCAGAAGTATGCAAAGCATGCATCTCAATTAGTCAGCAACCAGGTGTGGAAAGTC
CCCAGGCTCCCCAGCAGGCAGAAGTATGCAAAGCATGCATCTCAATTAGTCAGCAACCATAGTCCCGCCC
CTAACTCCGCCCATCCCGCCCCTAACTCCGCCCAGTTCCGCCCATTCTCCGCCCCATGGCTGACTAATTT
TTTTTATTTATGCAGAGGCCGAGGCCGCCTCTGCCTCTGAGCTATTCCAGAAGTAGTGAGGAGGCTTTTT
TGGAGGCCTAGGCTTTTGCAAAAAGCTCCCGGGAGCTTGTATATCCATTTTCGGATCTGATCAGCACGTG
ATGAAAAAGCCTGAACTCACCGCGACGTCTGTCGAGAAGTTTCTGATCGAAAAGTTCGACAGCGTCTCCG
ACCTGATGCAGCTCTCGGAGGGCGAAGAATCTCGTGCTTTCAGCTTCGATGTAGGAGGGCGTGGATATGT
CCTGCGGGTAAATAGCTGCGCCGATGGTTTCTACAAAGATCGTTATGTTTATCGGCACTTTGCATCGGCC
GCGCTCCCGATTCCGGAAGTGCTTGACATTGGGGAATTCAGCGAGAGCCTGACCTATTGCATCTCCCGCC
GTGCACAGGGTGTCACGTTGCAAGACCTGCCTGAAACCGAACTGCCCGCTGTTCTGCAGCCGGTCGCGGA
GGCCATGGATGCGATCGCTGCGGCCGATCTTAGCCAGACGAGCGGGTTCGGCCCATTCGGACCGCAAGGA
ATCGGTCAATACACTACATGGCGTGATTTCATATGCGCGATTGCTGATCCCCATGTGTATCACTGGCAAA
CTGTGATGGACGACACCGTCAGTGCGTCCGTCGCGCAGGCTCTCGATGAGCTGATGCTTTGGGCCGAGGA
CTGCCCCGAAGTCCGGCACCTCGTGCACGCGGATTTCGGCTCCAACAATGTCCTGACGGACAATGGCCGC
ATAACAGCGGTCATTGACTGGAGCGAGGCGATGTTCGGGGATTCCCAATACGAGGTCGCCAACATCTTCT
TCTGGAGGCCGTGGTTGGCTTGTATGGAGCAGCAGACGCGCTACTTCGAGCGGAGGCATCCGGAGCTTGC
AGGATCGCCGCGGCTCCGGGCGTATATGCTCCGCATTGGTCTTGACCAACTCTATCAGAGCTTGGTTGAC
GGCAATTTCGATGATGCAGCTTGGGCGCAGGGTCGATGCGACGCAATCGTCCGATCCGGAGCCGGGACTG
TCGGGCGTACACAAATCGCCCGCAGAAGCGCGGCCGTCTGGACCGATGGCTGTGTAGAAGTACTCGCCGA
TAGTGGAAACCGACGCCCCAGCACTCGTCCGAGGGCAAAGGAATAGCACGTGCTACGAGATTTCGATTCC
ACCGCCGCCTTCTATGAAAGGTTGGGCTTCGGAATCGTTTTCCGGGACGCCGGCTGGATGATCCTCCAGC
GCGGGGATCTCATGCTGGAGTTCTTCGCCCACCCCAACTTGTTTATTGCAGCTTATAATGGTTACAAATA
AAGCAATAGCATCACAAATTTCACAAATAAAGCATTTTTTTCACTGCATTCTAGTTGTGGTTTGTCCAAA
CTCATCAATGTATCTTATCATGTCTGTATACCGTCGACCTCTAGCTAGAGCTTGGCGTAATCATGGTCAT
AGCTGTTTCCTGTGTGAAATTGTTATCCGCTCACAATTCCACACAACATACGAGCCGGAAGCATAAAGTG
TAAAGCCTGGGGTGCCTAATGAGTGAGCTAACTCACATTAATTGCGTTGCGCTCACTGCCCGCTTTCCAG
TCGGGAAACCTGTCGTGCCAGCTGCATTAATGAATCGGCCAACGCGCGGGGAGAGGCGGTTTGCGTATTG
GGCGCTCTTCCGCTTCCTCGCTCACTGACTCGCTGCGCTCGGTCGTTCGGCTGCGGCGAGCGGTATCAGC
TCACTCAAAGGCGGTAATACGGTTATCCACAGAATCAGGGGATAACGCAGGAAAGAACATGTGAGCAAAA
GGCCAGCAAAAGGCCAGGAACCGTAAAAAGGCCGCGTTGCTGGCGTTTTTCCATAGGCTCCGCCCCCCTG
ACGAGCATCACAAAAATCGACGCTCAAGTCAGAGGTGGCGAAACCCGACAGGACTATAAAGATACCAGGC
GTTTCCCCCTGGAAGCTCCCTCGTGCGCTCTCCTGTTCCGACCCTGCCGCTTACCGGATACCTGTCCGCC
TTTCTCCCTTCGGGAAGCGTGGCGCTTTCTCATAGCTCACGCTGTAGGTATCTCAGTTCGGTGTAGGTCG
TTCGCTCCAAGCTGGGCTGTGTGCACGAACCCCCCGTTCAGCCCGACCGCTGCGCCTTATCCGGTAACTA
TCGTCTTGAGTCCAACCCGGTAAGACACGACTTATCGCCACTGGCAGCAGCCACTGGTAACAGGATTAGC
AGAGCGAGGTATGTAGGCGGTGCTACAGAGTTCTTGAAGTGGTGGCCTAACTACGGCTACACTAGAAGAA
CAGTATTTGGTATCTGCGCTCTGCTGAAGCCAGTTACCTTCGGAAAAAGAGTTGGTAGCTCTTGATCCGG
CAAACAAACCACCGCTGGTAGCGGTGGTTTTTTTGTTTGCAAGCAGCAGATTACGCGCAGAAAAAAAGGA
TCTCAAGAAGATCCTTTGATCTTTTCTACGGGGTCTGACGCTCAGTGGAACGAAAACTCACGTTAAGGGA
TTTTGGTCATGAGATTATCAAAAAGGATCTTCACCTAGATCCTTTTAAATTAAAAATGAAGTTTTAAATC
AATCTAAAGTATATATGAGTAAACTTGGTCTGACAGTTACCAATGCTTAATCAGTGAGGCACCTATCTCA
GCGATCTGTCTATTTCGTTCATCCATAGTTGCCTGACTCCCCGTCGTGTAGATAACTACGATACGGGAGG
GCTTACCATCTGGCCCCAGTGCTGCAATGATACCGCGAGACCCACGCTCACCGGCTCCAGATTTATCAGC
AATAAACCAGCCAGCCGGAAGGGCCGAGCGCAGAAGTGGTCCTGCAACTTTATCCGCCTCCATCCAGTCT
ATTAATTGTTGCCGGGAAGCTAGAGTAAGTAGTTCGCCAGTTAATAGTTTGCGCAACGTTGTTGCCATTG
CTACAGGCATCGTGGTGTCACGCTCGTCGTTTGGTATGGCTTCATTCAGCTCCGGTTCCCAACGATCAAG
GCGAGTTACATGATCCCCCATGTTGTGCAAAAAAGCGGTTAGCTCCTTCGGTCCTCCGATCGTTGTCAGA
AGTAAGTTGGCCGCAGTGTTATCACTCATGGTTATGGCAGCACTGCATAATTCTCTTACTGTCATGCCAT
CCGTAAGATGCTTTTCTGTGACTGGTGAGTACTCAACCAAGTCATTCTGAGAATAGTGTATGCGGCGACC
GAGTTGCTCTTGCCCGGCGTCAATACGGGATAATACCGCGCCACATAGCAGAACTTTAAAAGTGCTCATC
ATTGGAAAACGTTCTTCGGGGCGAAAACTCTCAAGGATCTTACCGCTGTTGAGATCCAGTTCGATGTAAC
CCACTCGTGCACCCAACTGATCTTCAGCATCTTTTACTTTCACCAGCGTTTCTGGGTGAGCAAAAACAGG
AAGGCAAAATGCCGCAAAAAAGGGAATAAGGGCGACACGGAAATGTTGAATACTCATACTCTTCCTTTTT
CAATATTATTGAAGCATTTATCAGGGTTATTGTCTCATGAGCGGATACATATTTGAATGTATTTAGAAAA
ATAAACAAATAGGGGTTCCGCGCACATTTCCCCGAAAAGTGCCACCTGACGTCGACGGATCGGGAGATCA
ACTTGTTTATTGCAGCTTATAATGGTTACAAATAAAGCAATAGCATCACAAATTTCACAAATAAAGCATT
TTTTTCACTGCATTCTAGTTGTGGTTTGTCCAAACTCATCAATGTATCTTATCATGTCTGGATCAACTGG
ATAACTCAAGCTAACCAAAATC
